Addgene plasmid #106788: gh118
Purpose: expression of gRNA targeting GCNT4
Depositing lab: Eric-Paul Bennett. Depositing organization: University of Copenhagen. Publication: A validated gRNA library for CRISPR/Cas9 targeting of the human glycosyltransferase genome. Narimatsu Y, Joshi HJ, Zhang Y, Gomes C, Chen YH, Lorenzetti F, Furukawa S, Schjoldager K, Hansen L, Clausen H, Bennett EP, Wandall HH. Glycobiology. 2018 Jan 5. pii: 4791732. doi: 10.1093/glycob/cwx101. PubMed 29315387.
Backbone
  Vector backbone: EPB104
  Backbone manufacturer: Eric-Paul Bennett (Addgene plasmid # 68369)
  Backbone size w/o insert (bp): 2376
  Vector type: Mammalian Expression
Growth in bacteria
  Bacterial resistance: Ampicillin, 100 μg/mL
  Growth temperature: 37°C
  Growth strain: DH5alpha
  Copy number: High Copy
Gene/Insert
  Gene/Insert name: GCNT4
  gRNA/shRNA sequence: GCAGCCATAGGGTTAAAAAC
  Species: H. sapiens (human)
  Entrez Gene: GCNT4 (a.k.a. C2GNT3, LINC01336)
  Cloning method: Restriction Enzyme; 5′ cloning site unknown (unknown if destroyed); 3′ cloning site unknown (unknown if destroyed)
  Sequencing primers: 5′ T7NP
Terms and licenses: Academic/Nonprofit Terms; Industry Terms: Not Available to Industry
How to cite: gh118 was a gift from Eric-Paul Bennett (Addgene plasmid # 106788 ; http://n2t.net/addgene:106788 ; RRID:Addgene_106788)
