[The description below was written by a language model from this plasmid's Addgene catalogue record and pLannotate feature annotations shown in this document.]
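Description:
gh118 is a small mammalian guide RNA expression plasmid built on the EPB104 backbone, carrying a single gRNA directed against human GCNT4 (also known as C2GNT3), a glycosyltransferase gene. The assembled sequence record is about 2.7 kb. In bacteria it is maintained through a high-copy ColE1/pUC-type origin and selected with ampicillin through the β-lactamase gene and its native bla promoter. No mammalian selection marker or reporter is annotated, and the plasmid does not encode Cas9, so the nuclease must be supplied separately.

The functional cassette consists of the human U6 promoter, an RNA polymerase III promoter suited to producing short, uncapped transcripts, followed after a short gap by the Streptococcus pyogenes Cas9 gRNA scaffold. The gap between these two annotated features is the expected position of the 20-nucleotide GCNT4-targeting spacer, although it is not annotated as a feature in its own right. Transcription therefore yields a complete single guide RNA that directs SpCas9 to the GCNT4 locus. A T7 promoter lies just upstream of the U6 promoter and corresponds to the region used for sequence verification of the insert. The remaining annotations (fragments of an M13 origin, lacZα, lacI and an RSF origin) are short partial matches, probably remnants of the parental cloning vector, and are not expected to be functional. The record lists restriction enzyme cloning but does not state the sites used.

The construct belongs to a validated gRNA collection covering the human glycosyltransferase genes. It is intended for co-delivery with Cas9 into human cells to disrupt GCNT4 in glycosylation studies.
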