Features (pLannotate 1.2.2; 10 found; start..end, strand, type, name):
      3..134     -  rep_origin     M13 ori (fragment): M13 bacteriophage origin of replication; arrow indicates direction of (+) strand synthesis
    155..311     -  CDS            lacZα (fragment): LacZα fragment of β-galactosidase; lacZ fragment
    320..338     +  promoter       T7 promoter: promoter for bacteriophage T7 RNA polymerase
    398..638     +  promoter       U6 promoter: RNA polymerase III promoter for human U6 snRNA
    667..742     +  misc_RNA       gRNA scaffold: guide RNA scaffold for the Streptococcus pyogenes CRISPR/Cas9 system
    789..836     -  CDS            lacI (fragment): lac repressor; lacI; The lac repressor binds to the lac operator to inhibit transcription in E. coli. This inhibition can be relieved by adding lactose or isopropyl-β-D-thiogalactopyranoside (IPTG).
    873..913     -  rep_origin     RSF ori (fragment): Plasmids containing the RSF 1030 origin of replication can be propagated in E. coli cells that contain additional plasmids with compatible origins.
    991..1579    -  rep_origin     ori: high-copy-number ColE1/pMB1/pBR322/pUC origin of replication
   1750..2610    -  CDS            AmpR: β-lactamase; bla; confers resistance to ampicillin, carbenicillin, and related antibiotics
   2611..2715    -  promoter       AmpR promoter: bla
>Addgene plasmid #106788 | gh118 | addgene full sequence | sequence record 221268 | Addgene Assembled Full Sequence
CTAAATTGTAAGCGTTAATATTTTGTTAAAATTCGCGTTAAATTTTTGTTAAATCAGCTCATTTTTTAAC
CAATAGGCCGAAATCGGCAAAATCCCTTATAAATCAAAAGAATAGACCGAGATAGGGTTGAGTGGCCGCT
ACAGGGCGCTCCCATTCGCCATTCAGGCTGCGCAACTGTTGGGAAGGGCGTTTCGGTGCGGGCCTCTTCG
CTATTACGCCAGCTGGCGAAAGGGGGATGTGCTGCAAGGCGATTAAGTTGGGTAACGCCAGGGTTTTCCC
AGTCACGACGTTGTAAAACGACGGCCAGTGAGCGCGACGTAATACGACTCACTATAGGGCGAATTGGCGG
AAGGCCGTCAAGGCCACGTGTCTTGTCCAGAGCTCGATATCGAATTCGAGGGCCTATTTCCCATGATTCC
TTCATATTTGCATATACGATACAAGGCTGTTAGAGAGATAATTGGAATTAATTTGACTGTAAACACAAAG
ATATTAGTACAAAATACGTGACGTAGAAAGTAATAATTTCTTGGGTAGTTTGCAGTTTTAAAATTATGTT
TTAAAATGGACTATCATATGCTTACCGTAACTTGAAAGTATTTCGATTTCTTGGCTTTATATATCTTGTG
GAAAGGACGAAACACCGCAGCCATAGGGTTAAAAACGTTTTAGAGCTAGAAATAGCAAGTTAAAATAAGG
CTAGTCCGTTATCAACTTGAAAAAGTGGCACCGAGTCGGTGCTTTTTTTGGTACCTGGAGCACAAGACTG
GCCTCATGGGCCTTCCGCTCACTGCCCGCTTTCCAGTCGGGAAACCTGTCGTGCCAGCTGCATTAACATG
GTCATAGCTGTTTCCTTGCGTATTGGGCGCTCTCCGCTTCCTCGCTCACTGACTCGCTGCGCTCGGTCGT
TCGGGTAAAGCCTGGGGTGCCTAATGAGCAAAAGGCCAGCAAAAGGCCAGGAACCGTAAAAAGGCCGCGT
TGCTGGCGTTTTTCCATAGGCTCCGCCCCCCTGACGAGCATCACAAAAATCGACGCTCAAGTCAGAGGTG
GCGAAACCCGACAGGACTATAAAGATACCAGGCGTTTCCCCCTGGAAGCTCCCTCGTGCGCTCTCCTGTT
CCGACCCTGCCGCTTACCGGATACCTGTCCGCCTTTCTCCCTTCGGGAAGCGTGGCGCTTTCTCATAGCT
CACGCTGTAGGTATCTCAGTTCGGTGTAGGTCGTTCGCTCCAAGCTGGGCTGTGTGCACGAACCCCCCGT
TCAGCCCGACCGCTGCGCCTTATCCGGTAACTATCGTCTTGAGTCCAACCCGGTAAGACACGACTTATCG
CCACTGGCAGCAGCCACTGGTAACAGGATTAGCAGAGCGAGGTATGTAGGCGGTGCTACAGAGTTCTTGA
AGTGGTGGCCTAACTACGGCTACACTAGAAGAACAGTATTTGGTATCTGCGCTCTGCTGAAGCCAGTTAC
CTTCGGAAAAAGAGTTGGTAGCTCTTGATCCGGCAAACAAACCACCGCTGGTAGCGGTGGTTTTTTTGTT
TGCAAGCAGCAGATTACGCGCAGAAAAAAAGGATCTCAAGAAGATCCTTTGATCTTTTCTACGGGGTCTG
ACGCTCAGTGGAACGAAAACTCACGTTAAGGGATTTTGGTCATGAGATTATCAAAAAGGATCTTCACCTA
GATCCTTTTAAATTAAAAATGAAGTTTTAAATCAATCTAAAGTATATATGAGTAAACTTGGTCTGACAGT
TACCAATGCTTAATCAGTGAGGCACCTATCTCAGCGATCTGTCTATTTCGTTCATCCATAGTTGCCTGAC
TCCCCGTCGTGTAGATAACTACGATACGGGAGGGCTTACCATCTGGCCCCAGTGCTGCAATGATACCGCG
AGAACCACGCTCACCGGCTCCAGATTTATCAGCAATAAACCAGCCAGCCGGAAGGGCCGAGCGCAGAAGT
GGTCCTGCAACTTTATCCGCCTCCATCCAGTCTATTAATTGTTGCCGGGAAGCTAGAGTAAGTAGTTCGC
CAGTTAATAGTTTGCGCAACGTTGTTGCCATTGCTACAGGCATCGTGGTGTCACGCTCGTCGTTTGGTAT
GGCTTCATTCAGCTCCGGTTCCCAACGATCAAGGCGAGTTACATGATCCCCCATGTTGTGCAAAAAAGCG
GTTAGCTCCTTCGGTCCTCCGATCGTTGTCAGAAGTAAGTTGGCCGCAGTGTTATCACTCATGGTTATGG
CAGCACTGCATAATTCTCTTACTGTCATGCCATCCGTAAGATGCTTTTCTGTGACTGGTGAGTACTCAAC
CAAGTCATTCTGAGAATAGTGTATGCGGCGACCGAGTTGCTCTTGCCCGGCGTCAATACGGGATAATACC
GCGCCACATAGCAGAACTTTAAAAGTGCTCATCATTGGAAAACGTTCTTCGGGGCGAAAACTCTCAAGGA
TCTTACCGCTGTTGAGATCCAGTTCGATGTAACCCACTCGTGCACCCAACTGATCTTCAGCATCTTTTAC
TTTCACCAGCGTTTCTGGGTGAGCAAAAACAGGAAGGCAAAATGCCGCAAAAAAGGGAATAAGGGCGACA
CGGAAATGTTGAATACTCATACTCTTCCTTTTTCAATATTATTGAAGCATTTATCAGGGTTATTGTCTCA
TGAGCGGATACATATTTGAATGTATTTAGAAAAATAAACAAATAGGGGTTCCGCGCACATTTCCCCGAAA
AGTGCCAC
