>Addgene plasmid #106788 | gh118 | addgene partial sequence | sequence record 221269 | hU6-F 5'-GAGGGCCTATTTCCCATGATT-3'
AATTGGAATTAATTTGACTGTAAACACAAAGATATTAGTACAAAATACGTGACGTAGAAAGTAATAATTT
CTTGGGTAGTTTGCAGTTTTAAAATTATGTTTTAAAATGGACTATCATATGCTTACCGTAACTTGAAAGT
ATTTCGATTTCTTGGCTTTATATATCTTGTGGAAAGGACGAAACACCGCAGCCATAGGGTTAAAAACGTT
TTAGAGCTAGAAATAGCAAGTTAAAATAAGGCTAGTCCGTTATCAACTTGAAAAAGTGGCACCGAGTCGG
TGCTTTTTTTGGTACCTGGAGCACAAGACTGGCCTCATGGGCCTTCCGCTCACTGCCCGCTTTCCAGTCG
GGAAACCTGTCGTGCCAGCTGCATTAACATGGTCATAGCTGTTTCCTTGCGTATTGGGCGCTCTCCGCTT
CCTCGCTCACTGACTCGCTGCGCTCGGTCGTTCGGGTAAAGCCTGGGGTGCCTAATGAGCAAAAGGCCAG
CAAAAGGCCAGGAACCGTAAAAAGGCCGCGTTGCTGGCGTTTTTCCATAGGCTCCGCCCCCCTGACGAGC
ATCACAAAAATCGACGCTCAAGTCAGAGGTGGCGAAACCCGACAGGACTATAAAGATACCAGGCGTTTCC
CCCTGGAAGCTCCCTCGTGCGCTCTCCTGTTCCGACCCTGCCGCTTACCGGATACCTGTCCGCCTTTCTC
CCTTCGGGAAGCGTGGCGCTTTCTCATAGCTCACGCTGTAGGTATCTCAGTTCGGTGTAGGTCGTTCGCT
CCAAGCTGGGCTGTGTGCACGAACCCCCCGTTCAGCCCGACCGCTGCGCCTTATCCGGTAACTATCGTCT
TGAGTCCAACCCGGTAAGACACGACTTATCGCCACTGGCAGCAGCCACTGGTAACAGGATTAGCAGAGCG
AGGTATGTAGGCGGTGCTAC
